>Addgene plasmid #195016 | (R) pXYL (D) P1 (SBE215) | addgene full sequence | sequence record 386076 | Addgene NGS Result
AGCGCCCAATACGCAAACCGCCTCTCCCCGCGCGTTGGCCGATTCATTAATGCAGCTGGCACGACAGGTT
TCCCGACTGGAAAGCGGGCAGTGAGCGCAACGCAATTAATGTGAGTTAGCTCACTCATTAGGCACCCCAG
GCTTTACACTTTATGCTTCCGGCTCGTATGTTGTGTGGAATTGTGAGCGGATAACAATTTCACACAGGAA
ACAGCTATGACCATGATTACGCCAAGCTCAGAATTAACCCTCACTAAAGGGACTAGTCCTGCAGGTTTAA
ACGAATTCGCCCTTATGCGGTCTCACATTCGACATGGCGTGTATTCTGCGTGCGGGTAAGTGTACGCGGG
TTAGCTGAAGTCCTCGAGAAATTAGCAAAACAGTGTATACGATGCCACGCACCTGCACGGGCGAGAGGAA
GAACCGGGGACGCGAGGAGATGACGTGCAGCGGTGCGAAGCGGGGGGAGGACGGGCAGGAGTGAAGCGGG
TCAGTGAGCGAGCCTGGGTGAGTGCTGTCGCTCGCATGCGTCGAAAGCTACTCACAGACTGAGTTTGGCT
GAGTCTGGGAGGGAGAAGGAGCGAGAGAGAGACGCCAGCGAAGTGGACAAGCGTCTGTCGGCCCGCATGG
CGTCGGCTCGCTTCCTTCGTCGGACCCCTGTCCAGCCTGCGTCTCCTCCTCATCGATCAAGCAGCCCCAG
TGCACTTTTTCAGCCAGCGAGCGGGACAGACCGGGTTTCCTCTGCAACCTCCTCTTCCTCCTCCGCCCGG
GTTTCTACCGGCGCTTCCTGTCTCTTCCGTCTCTCCTGGGCGGGCAGCGCACGGTCCACCATTTCGAGCG
AGCTCCAGCGACCCCTCCCTGCTCCACCCCGGCGTCGGAGCGTGCCCCTCGCGCTTGAGAAGGCCGTCAA
AGTGGAGGGTAGAATGACGACGGACGTTGCAGACGAGCGTGGGCGACAAAGCTGGCGGAAGAACAACTCT
ACCGCCCTTGTTCTCCTCGCGCAACGACAAACGCCTGTCCGCCCCGCCCTGCTTCGTCGATGTAGAATAC
GGACACGGAGACCTGCTAAGGGCGAATTCGCGGCCGCTAAATTCAATTCGCCCTATAGTGAGTCGTATTA
CAATTCACTGGCCGTCGTTTTACAACGTCGTGACTGGGAAAACCCTGGCGTTACCCAACTTAATCGCCTT
GCAGCACATCCCCCTTTCGCCAGCTGGCGTAATAGCGAAGAGGCCCGCACCGATCGCCCTTCCCAACAGT
TGCGCAGCCTATACGTACGGCAGTTTAAGGTTTACACCTATAAAAGAGAGAGCCGTTATCGTCTGTTTGT
GGATGTACAGAGTGATATTATTGACACGCCGGGGCGACGGATGGTGATCCCCCTGGCCAGTGCACGTCTG
CTGTCAGATAAAGTCTCCCGTGAACTTTACCCGGTGGTGCATATCGGGGATGAAAGCTGGCGCATGATGA
CCACCGATATGGCCAGTGTGCCGGTCTCCGTTATCGGGGAAGAAGTGGCTGATCTCAGCCACCGCGAAAA
TGACATCAAAAACGCCATTAACCTGATGTTCTGGGGAATATAAATGTCAGGCATGAGATTATCAAAAAGG
ATCTTCACCTAGATCCTTTTCACGTAGAAAGCCAGTCCGCAGAAACGGTGCTGACCCCGGATGAATGTCA
GCTACTGGGCTATCTGGACAAGGGAAAACGCAAGCGCAAAGAGAAAGCAGGTAGCTTGCAGTGGGCTTAC
ATGGCGATAGCTAGACTGGGCGGTTTTATGGACAGCAAGCGAACCGGAATTGCCAGCTGGGGCGCCCTCT
GGTAAGGTTGGGAAGCCCTGCAAAGTAAACTGGATGGCTTTCTTGCCGCCAAGGATCTGATGGCGCAGGG
GATCAAGCTCTGATCAAGAGACAGGATGAGGATCGTTTCGCATGATTGAACAAGATGGATTGCACGCAGG
TTCTCCGGCCGCTTGGGTGGAGAGGCTATTCGGCTATGACTGGGCACAACAGACAATCGGCTGCTCTGAT
GCCGCCGTGTTCCGGCTGTCAGCGCAGGGGCGCCCGGTTCTTTTTGTCAAGACCGACCTGTCCGGTGCCC
TGAATGAACTGCAAGACGAGGCAGCGCGGCTATCGTGGCTGGCCACGACGGGCGTTCCTTGCGCAGCTGT
GCTCGACGTTGTCACTGAAGCGGGAAGGGACTGGCTGCTATTGGGCGAAGTGCCGGGGCAGGATCTCCTG
TCATCTCACCTTGCTCCTGCCGAGAAAGTATCCATCATGGCTGATGCAATGCGGCGGCTGCATACGCTTG
ATCCGGCTACCTGCCCATTCGACCACCAAGCGAAACATCGCATCGAGCGAGCACGTACTCGGATGGAAGC
CGGTCTTGTCGATCAGGATGATCTGGACGAAGAGCATCAGGGGCTCGCGCCAGCCGAACTGTTCGCCAGG
CTCAAGGCGAGCATGCCCGACGGCGAGGATCTCGTCGTGACCCATGGCGATGCCTGCTTGCCGAATATCA
TGGTGGAAAATGGCCGCTTTTCTGGATTCATCGACTGTGGCCGGCTGGGTGTGGCGGACCGCTATCAGGA
CATAGCGTTGGCTACCCGTGATATTGCTGAAGAGCTTGGCGGCGAATGGGCTGACCGCTTCCTCGTGCTT
TACGGTATCGCCGCTCCCGATTCGCAGCGCATCGCCTTCTATCGCCTTCTTGACGAGTTCTTCTGAATTA
TTAACGCTTACAATTTCCTGATGCGGTATTTTCTCCTTACGCATCTGTGCGGTATTTCACACCGCATCAG
GTGGCACTTTTCGGGGAAATGTGCGCGGAACCCCTATTTGTTTATTTTTCTAAATACATTCAAATATGTA
TCCGCTCATGAGATTATCAAAAAGGATCTTCACCTAGATCCTTTTAAATTAAAAATGAAGTTTTAAATCA
ATCTAAAGTATATATGAGTAAACTTGGTCTGACAGTTACCAATGCTTAATCAGTGAGGCACCTATCTCAG
CGATCTGTCTATTTCGTTCATCCATAGTTGCCTGACTCCCCGTCGTGTAGATAACTACGATACGGGAGGG
CTTACCATCTGGCCCCAGTGCTGCAATGATACCGCGAGACCCACGCTCACCGGCTCCAGATTTATCAGCA
ATAAACCAGCCAGCCGGAAGGGCCGAGCGCAGAAGTGGTCCTGCAACTTTATCCGCCTCCATCCAGTCTA
TTAATTGTTGCCGGGAAGCTAGAGTAAGTAGTTCGCCAGTTAATAGTTTGCGCAACGTTGTTGCCATTGC
TACAGGCATCGTGGTGTCACGCTCGTCGTTTGGTATGGCTTCATTCAGCTCCGGTTCCCAACGATCAAGG
CGAGTTACATGATCCCCCATGTTGTGCAAAAAAGCGGTTAGCTCCTTCGGTCCTCCGATCGTTGTCAGAA
GTAAGTTGGCCGCAGTGTTATCACTCATGGTTATGGCAGCACTGCATAATTCTCTTACTGTCATGCCATC
CGTAAGATGCTTTTCTGTGACTGGTGAGTACTCAACCAAGTCATTCTGAGAATAGTGTATGCGGCGACCG
AGTTGCTCTTGCCCGGCGTCAATACGGGATAATACCGCGCCACATAGCAGAACTTTAAAAGTGCTCATCA
TTGGAAAACGTTCTTCGGGGCGAAAACTCTCAAGGATCTTACCGCTGTTGAGATCCAGTTCGATGTAACC
CACTCGTGCACCCAACTGATCTTCAGCATCTTTTACTTTCACCAGCGTTTCTGGGTGAGCAAAAACAGGA
AGGCAAAATGCCGCAAAAAAGGGAATAAGGGCGACACGGAAATGTTGAATACTCATACTCTTCCTTTTTC
AATATTATTGAAGCATTTATCAGGGTTATTGTCTCATGACCAAAATCCCTTAACGTGAGTTTTCGTTCCA
CTGAGCGTCAGACCCCGTAGAAAAGATCAAAGGATCTTCTTGAGATCCTTTTTTTCTGCGCGTAATCTGC
TGCTTGCAAACAAAAAAACCACCGCTACCAGCGGTGGTTTGTTTGCCGGATCAAGAGCTACCAACTCTTT
TTCCGAAGGTAACTGGCTTCAGCAGAGCGCAGATACCAAATACTGTTCTTCTAGTGTAGCCGTAGTTAGG
CCACCACTTCAAGAACTCTGTAGCACCGCCTACATACCTCGCTCTGCTAATCCTGTTACCAGTGGCTGCT
GCCAGTGGCGATAAGTCGTGTCTTACCGGGTTGGACTCAAGACGATAGTTACCGGATAAGGCGCAGCGGT
CGGGCTGAACGGGGGGTTCGTGCACACAGCCCAGCTTGGAGCGAACGACCTACACCGAACTGAGATACCT
ACAGCGTGAGCTATGAGAAAGCGCCACGCTTCCCGAAGGGAGAAAGGCGGACAGGTATCCGGTAAGCGGC
AGGGTCGGAACAGGAGAGCGCACGAGGGAGCTTCCAGGGGGAAACGCCTGGTATCTTTATAGTCCTGTCG
GGTTTCGCCACCTCTGACTTGAGCGTCGATTTTTGTGATGCTCGTCAGGGGGGCGGAGCCTATGGAAAAA
CGCCAGCAACGCGGCCTTTTTACGGTTCCTGGCCTTTTGCTGGCCTTTTGCTCACATGTTCTTTCCTGCG
TTATCCCCTGATTCTGTGGATAACCGTATTACCGCCTTTGAGTGAGCTGATACCGCTCGCCGCAGCCGAA
CGACCGAGCGCAGCGAGTCAGTGAGCGAGGAAGCGGAAG
Features (pLannotate 1.2.2; 15 found; start..end, strand, type, name):
      2..94      +  CDS            lacI (fragment): lac repressor; lacI; The lac repressor binds to the lac operator to inhibit transcription in E. coli. This inhibition can be relieved by adding lactose or isopropyl-β-D-thiogalactopyranoside (IPTG).
    107..128     +  protein_bind   CAP binding site: CAP binding activates transcription in the presence of cAMP. E. coli catabolite activator protein
    143..173     +  promoter       lac promoter: promoter for the E. coli lac operon
    181..197     +  protein_bind   lac operator: The lac repressor binds to the lac operator to inhibit transcription in E. coli. This inhibition can be relieved by adding lactose or isopropyl-β-D-thiogalactopyranoside (IPTG). lac repressor encoded by lacI
    242..260     +  promoter       T3 promoter: promoter for bacteriophage T3 RNA polymerase
   1102..1120    -  promoter       T7 promoter: promoter for bacteriophage T7 RNA polymerase
   1123..1270    +  CDS            lacZα (fragment): LacZα fragment of β-galactosidase; lacZ fragment
   1280..1583    +  CDS            ccdB (fragment): CcdB, a bacterial toxin that poisons DNA gyrase; ccdB; Plasmids containing the ccdB gene cannot be propagated in standard E. coli strains.
   1631..1900    +  CDS            tnpA (fragment): TN5P_ECOLX - Also known as tnp. Experimental evidence at protein level: Swiss-Prot protein existence level 1. Mediates transposition of transposon Tn5 by a 'cut and paste' mechanism. First, the monomeric transposase binds the 19 bp inverted DNA repeats flanking the transposon. Then, dimerization of the DNA- bound transposase creates a synaptic DNA complex. After nicking of the first DNA strand, excision of the transposon proceeds through a series of intermediates. The transposase then mediates the insertion of the transposon at a new site by strand transfer. The activity of the wild- type tran
   1932..2726    +  CDS            NeoR/KanR: aminoglycoside phosphotransferase from Tn5; aph(3')-II (or nptII); confers resistance to neomycin, kanamycin, and G418 (Geneticin®)
   2747..2797    -  misc_feature   bom (fragment): basis of mobility region from pBR322
   2824..2883    +  promoter       AmpR promoter (fragment): bla
   2976..3836    -  CDS            AmpR: β-lactamase; bla; confers resistance to ampicillin, carbenicillin, and related antibiotics
   3837..3889    -  promoter       AmpR promoter (fragment): bla
   3960..4548    +  rep_origin     ori: high-copy-number ColE1/pMB1/pBR322/pUC origin of replication
