[The description below was written by a language model from this plasmid's Addgene catalogue record and pLannotate feature annotations shown in this document.]
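Description:
(R) pXYL (D) P1 (SBE215) is a part-donor plasmid from a Golden Gate assembly toolkit (RtGGA) developed for the oleaginous yeast Rhodotorula toruloides. It carries the promoter of the R. toruloides xylose reductase gene, recorded as a 746 bp insert, TOPO-cloned into the pCR-XL-2-TOPO backbone for a total of about 4.7 kb. The "(R)" and "(D)" in the name and the "P1 (R/D)" in the stated purpose indicate the flanking assembly junctions that assign this promoter to the first promoter position of a multi-part assembly. The record does not spell out the overhang sequences or the type IIS enzyme used. Although catalogued as a bacterial expression vector, it functions as a storage and propagation vehicle for a yeast regulatory element and is not designed to express a protein in E. coli.

The feature table annotates only backbone elements. The promoter insert itself is not annotated, but it presumably lies in the unannotated gap between the T3 and T7 promoters, which sit downstream of the lac promoter/operator and CAP binding site. Beyond the cloning site lie fragments of lacZα and ccdB. In TOPO vectors of this type, these form a lethal fusion whose disruption by an insert gives positive selection for recombinants. Replication relies on a high-copy ColE1/pUC-type origin. Both a Tn5-derived NeoR/KanR gene and an AmpR β-lactamase gene are present, with kanamycin listed as the selection used. The plasmid's typical use is as a source of the xylose reductase promoter when building expression cassettes for metabolic engineering of R. toruloides.
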