Addgene plasmid #195016: (R) pXYL (D) P1 (SBE215)
Purpose: promoter of the gene xylose reductase from R. toruloides for the position P1 (R/D)
Depositing lab: Petri-Jaan Lahtvee. Depositing organization: Tallinn University of Technology. Publication: Development of a dedicated Golden Gate Assembly Platform (RtGGA) for Rhodotorula toruloides. Bonturi N, Pinheiro MJ, de Oliveira PM, Rusadze E, Eichinger T, Liudziute G, De Biaggi JS, Brauer A, Remm M, Miranda EA, Ledesma-Amaro R, Lahtvee PJ. Metab Eng Commun. 2022 May 23;15:e00200. doi: 10.1016/j.mec.2022.e00200. eCollection 2022 Dec. PubMed 35662893.
Backbone
  Vector backbone: pCR-XL-2-TOPO
  Backbone size w/o insert (bp): 4015
  Total vector size (bp): 4719
  Vector type: Bacterial Expression
Growth in bacteria
  Bacterial resistance: Kanamycin, 50 μg/mL
  Growth temperature: 37°C
  Growth strain: DH5alpha
  Copy number: Unknown
Gene/Insert
  Gene/Insert name: (R) pXYL (D)
  Species: Rhodotorula toruloides
  Insert size (bp): 746
  Cloning method: TOPO Cloning
  Sequencing primers: 5′ GTAAAACGACGGCCAGT; 3′ CAGGAAACAGCTATGAC
Terms and licenses: Academic/Nonprofit Terms; Industry Terms: Not Available to Industry
How to cite: (R) pXYL (D) P1 (SBE215) was a gift from Petri-Jaan Lahtvee (Addgene plasmid # 195016 ; http://n2t.net/addgene:195016 ; RRID:Addgene_195016)
